>Addgene plasmid #232244 | pCAGGS puro human-GFP-N581K RLIM-IRES-mCherry | addgene full sequence | sequence record 461394 | Addgene NGS Result
AAAAAAACCACCGCTACCAGCGGTGGTTTGTTTGCCGGATCAAGAGCTACCAACTCTTTTTCCGAAGGTA
ACTGGCTTCAGCAGAGCGCAGATACCAAATACTGTTCTTCTAGTGTAGCCGTAGTTAGGCCACCACTTCA
AGAACTCTGTAGCACCGCCTACATACCTCGCTCTGCTAATCCTGTTACCAGTGGCTGCTGCCAGTGGCGA
TAAGTCGTGTCTTACCGGGTTGGACTCAAGACGATAGTTACCGGATAAGGCGCAGCGGTCGGGCTGAACG
GGGGGTTCGTGCACACAGCCCAGCTTGGAGCGAACGACCTACACCGAACTGAGATACCTACAGCGTGAGC
TATGAGAAAGCGCCACGCTTCCCGAAGGGAGAAAGGCGGACAGGTATCCGGTAAGCGGCAGGGTCGGAAC
AGGAGAGCGCACGAGGGAGCTTCCAGGGGGAAACGCCTGGTATCTTTATAGTCCTGTCGGGTTTCGCCAC
CTCTGACTTGAGCGTCGATTTTTGTGATGCTCGTCAGGGGGGCGGAGCCTATGGAAAAACGCCAGCAACG
CGGCCTTTTTACGGTTCCTGGCCTTTTGCTGGCCTTTTGCTCACATGTTCTTTCCTGCGTTATCCCCTGA
TTCTGTGGATAACCGTATTACCGCCTTTGAGTGAGCTGATACCGCTCGCCGCAGCCGAACGACCGAGCGC
AGCGAGTCAGTGAGCGAGGAAGCGGAAGAGCGCCCAATACGCAAACCGCCTCTCCCCGCGCGTTGGCCGA
TTCATTAATGCAGCTGGCACGACAGGTTTCCCGACTGGAAAGCGGGCAGTGAGCGCAACGCAATTAATGT
GAGTTAGCTCACTCATTAGGCACCCCAGGCTTTACACTTTATGCTTCCGGCTCGTATGTTGTGTGGAATT
GTGAGCGGATAACAATTTCACACAGGAAACAGCTATGACATGATTACGAATTTGGCCAAGTCGGCCTCTA
ATACGACTCACTATAGGGAGCTCGTCGACATTGATTATTGACTAGTTATTAATAGTAATCAATTACGGGG
TCATTAGTTCATAGCCCATATATGGAGTTCCGCGTTACATAACTTACGGTAAATGGCCCGCCTGGCTGAC
CGCCCAACGACCCCCGCCCATTGACGTCAATAATGACGTATGTTCCCATAGTAACGCCAATAGGGACTTT
CCATTGACGTCAATGGGTGGAGTATTTACGGTAAACTGCCCACTTGGCAGTACATCAAGTGTATCATATG
CCAAGTACGCCCCCTATTGACGTCAATGACGGTAAATGGCCCGCCTGGCATTATGCCCAGTACATGACCT
TATGGGACTTTCCTACTTGGCAGTACATCTACGTATTAGTCATCGCTATTACCATGGTCGAGGTGAGCCC
CACGTTCTGCTTCACTCTCCCCATCTCCCCCCCCTCCCCACCCCCAATTTTGTATTTATTTATTTTTTAA
TTATTTTGTGCAGCGATGGGGGCGGGGGGGGGGGGGGGCGCGCCAGGSGGGGSGGGGSGGGGSGAGGGGS
GGGGSGGGGSGAGGCGGAGAGGTGCGGCGGCAGCCAATCAGAGCGGCGCGCTCCGAAAGTTTCCTTTTAT
GGCGAGGCGGCGGCGGCGGCGGCCCTATAAAAAGCGAAGCGCGCGGCGGGCGGGAGTCGCTGCGCGCTGC
CTTCGCCCCGTGCCCCGCTCCGCCGCCGCCTCGCGCCGCCCGCCCCGGCTCTGACTGACCGCGTTACTCC
CACAGGTGAGCGGGCGGGACGGCCCTTCTCCTCCGGGCTGTAATTAGCGCTTGGTTTAATGACGGCTTGT
TTCTTTTCTGTGGCTGCGTGAAAGCCTTGAGGGGCTCCGGGAGGGCCCTTTGTGCGGGGGGAGCGGCTCG
GGGGGTGCGTGCGTGTGTGTGTGCGTGGGGAGCGCCGCGTGCGGCTCCGCGCTGCCCGGCGGCTGTGAGC
GCTGCGGGCGCGGCGCGGGGCTTTGTGCGCTCCGCAGTGTGCGCGAGGGGAGCGCGGCCGGGGGCGGTGC
CCCGCGGTGCGGGGGGGGCTGCGAGGGGAACAAAGGCTGCGTGCGGGGTGTGTGCGTGGGGGGGTGAGCA
GGGGGTGTGGGCGCGTCGGTCGGGCTGCAACCCCCCCTGCACCCCCCTCCCCGAGTTGCTGAGCACGGCC
CGGCTTCGGGTGCGGGGCTCCGTACGGGGCGTGGCGCGGGGCTCGCCGTGCCGGGCGGGGGGTGGCGGCA
GGTGGGGGTGCCGGGCGGGGCGGGGCCGCCKCGGGCCGGGGRGGGCTCGGGGGRGGGGCGCGGCGGCCCC
CGGAGCGCCGGCGGCTGTCGAGGCGCGGCGAGCCGCAGCCATTGCCTTTTATGGTAATCGTGCGAGAGGG
CGCAGGGACTTCCTTTGTCCCAAATCTGTGCGGAGCCGAAATCTGGGAGGCGCCGCCGCACCCCCTCTAG
CGGGCGCGGGGCGAAGCGGTGCGGCGCCGGCAGGAAGGAAATGGGCGGGGAGGGCCTTCGTGCGTCGCCG
CGCCGCCGTCCCCTTCTCCCTCTCCAGCCTCGGGGCTGTCCGCGGGGGGACGGCTGCCTTCGGGGGGGAC
GGGGCAGGGCGGGGTTCGGCTTCTGGCGTGTGACCGGCGGCTCTAGAGCCTCTGCTAACCATGTTCATGC
CTTCTTCTTTTTCCTACAGCTCCTGGGCAACGTGCTGGTTATTGTGCTGTCTCATCATTTTGGCAAAGAA
TTCAACTCGAGATGGTGAGCAAGGGCGCCGAGCTGTTCACCGGCATCGTGCCCATCCTGATCGAGCTGAA
TGGCGATGTGAATGGCCACAAGTTCAGCGTGAGCGGCGAGGGCGAGGGCGATGCCACCTACGGCAAGCTG
ACCCTGAAGTTCATCTGCACCACCGGCAAGCTGCCTGTGCCCTGGCCCACCCTGGTGACCACCCTGAGCT
ACGGCGTGCAGTGCTTCTCACGCTACCCCGATCACATGAAGCAGCACGACTTCTTCAAGAGCGCCATGCC
TGAGGGCTACATCCAGGAGCGCACCATCTTCTTCGAGGATGACGGCAACTACAAGTCGCGCGCCGAGGTG
AAGTTCGAGGGCGATACCCTGGTGAATCGCATCGAGCTGACCGGCACCGATTTCAAGGAGGATGGCAACA
TCCTGGGCAATAAGATGGAGTACAACTACAACGCCCACAATGTGTACATCATGACCGACAAGGCCAAGAA
TGGCATCAAGGTGAACTTCAAGATCCGCCACAACATCGAGGATGGCAGCGTGCAGCTGGCCGACCACTAC
CAGCAGAATACCCCCATCGGCGATGGCCCTGTGCTGCTGCCCGATAACCACTACCTGTCCACCCAGAGCG
CCCTGTCCAAGGACCCCAACGAGAAGCGCGATCACATGATCTACTTCGGCTTCGTGACCGCCGCCGCCAT
CACCCACGGCATGGATGAGCTGTACAAGGGAGGCGGAGGCGGATCCATGGAAAACTCAGATTCCAATGAC
AAAGGAAGTGGTGATCAGTCTGCAGCACAGCGCAGAAGTCAGATGGACCGATTGGATCGAGAAGAAGCTT
TCTATCAATTTGTAAATAACCTGAGTGAAGAAGATTATAGGCTTATGAGAGATAACAATTTGCTAGGCAC
CCCAGGTGAAAGTACTGAGGAAGAGTTGCTGAGACGACTACAGCAAATTAAAGAAGGCCCACCACCGCAA
AACTCAGATGAAAATAGAGGAGGAGACTCTTCAGATGATGTGTCTAATGGTGACTCTATAATAGACTGGC
TTAACTCTGTCAGACAAACTGGAAATACAACAAGAAGTGGGCAAAGAGGAAACCAATCTTGGAGAGCAGT
GAGTCGGACTAATCCAAACAGTGGTGATTTCAGATTCAGTTTAGAGATAAATGTTAACCGTAATAATGGG
AGCCAAAATTCAGAGAATGAAAATGAGCCATCTGCAAGACGTTCTAGTGGAGAAAATGTGGAAAACAACA
GCCAAAGGCAAGTGGAAAACCCACGATCTGAATCAACATCTGCAAGGCCATCTAGATCAGAACGAAATTC
AACTGAAGCGTTAACAGAGGTCCCACCTACCAGAGGTCAGAGGAGGGCAAGAAGCAGGAGCCCAGACCAT
CGGAGAACCAGAGCAAGAGCTGAAAGAAGTAGGTCACCTCTGCATCCAATGAGTGAAATTCCACGAAGAT
CTCATCATAGTATCTCATCTCAGACTTTTGAACATCCTTTGGTAAATGAGACGGAGGGAAGTTCTAGAAC
CCGGCACCATGTGACATTGAGGCAGCAAATATCTGGGCCTGAGTTGCTAAGTAGAGGTCTTTTTGCAGCT
TCTGGAACAAGAAATGCTTCTCAAGGAGCAGGTTCTTCAGACACAGCTGCCAGTGGTGAATCTACAGGAT
CAGGACAGAGACCTCCAACCATAGTCCTTGATCTTCAAGTAAGAAGAGTTCGTCCTGGAGAATATCGGCA
GAGAGATAGCATAGCCAGCAGAACTCGGTCTAGGTCTCAGACACCAAACAACACTGTCACCTATGAAAGT
GAACGAGGAGGTTTTAGGCGTACATTTTCACGTTCTGAGCGGGCAGGTGTGAGAACCTATGTCAGTACCA
TCAGAATTCCCATTCGTAGAATCTTAAATACTGGTTTAAGTGAGACTACATCTGTTGCAATTCAGACCAT
GTTAAGGCAGATAATGACAGGTTTTGGTGAGTTAAGCTATTTTATGTACAGTGATAGCGACTCAGAGCCT
ACTGGCTCAGTCTCAAATCGAAATATGGAAAGGGCAGAGTCACGGAGTGGAAGAGGAGGTTCTGGTGGTG
GTAGTAGTTCTGGTTCCAGTTCGAGTTCCAGTTCCAGTTCGAGTTCCAGTTCCAGTTCAAGTTCCAGTTC
CAGTCCTAGTTCCAGTTCCGGTGGTGAAAGTTCAGAAACTAGCTCAGATTTATTTGAAGGCAGTAATGAA
GGAAGCTCATCATCAGGCTCATCAGGTGCCAGGCGAGAGGGTCGACATAGGGCCCCAGTCACATTTGATG
AAAGTGGCTCTTTGCCCTTCCTTAGCCTGGCTCAGTTTTTCCTCTTAAATGAGGATGATGATGACCAACC
TAGAGGACTCACCAAAGAACAGATTGACAACTTGGCAATGAGAAGTTTTGGTGAAAATGATGCATTAAAA
ACCTGTAGTGTTTGCATTACAGAATATACAGAAGGCAAGAAACTTCGTAAACTACCTTGTTCCCATGAGT
ACCATGTCCACTGCATCGATCGCTGGTTATCTGAGAATTCTACCTGTCCTATTTGTCGCAGAGCAGTCTT
AGCTTCTGGTAACAGAGAAAGTGTTGTGTAAGGATCCTAGCCCCTCTCCCTCCCCCCCCCCTAACGTTAC
TGGCCGAAGCCGCTTGGAATAAGGCCGGTGTGCGTTTGTCTATATGTTATTTTCCACCATATTGCCGTCT
TTTGGCAATGTGAGGGCCCGGAAACCTGGCCCTGTCTTCTTGACGAGCATTCCTAGGGGTCTTTCCCCTC
TCGCCAAAGGAATGCAAGGTCTGTTGAATGTCGTGAAGGAAGCAGTTCCTCTGGAAGCTTCTTGAAGACA
AACAACGTCTGTAGCGACCCTTTGCAGGCAGCGGAACCCCCCACCTGGCGACAGGTGCCTCTGCGGCCAA
AAGCCACGTGTATAAGATACACCTGCAAAGGCGGCACAACCCCAGTGCCACGTTGTGAGTTGGATAGTTG
TGGAAAGAGTCAAATGGCTCTCCTCAAGCGTATTCAACAAGGGGCTGAAGGATGCCCAGAAGGTACCCCA
TTGTATGGGATCTGATCTGGGGCCTCGGTGCACATGCTTTACATGTGTTTAGTCGAGGTTAAAAAAACGT
CTAGGCCCCCCGAACCACGGGGACGTGGTTTTCCTTTGAAAAACACGATAATACCTCCGGAATGGTGAGC
AAGGGCGAGGAGGATAACATGGCCATCATCAAGGAGTTCATGCGCTTCAAGGTGCACATGGAGGGCTCCG
TGAACGGCCACGAGTTCGAGATCGAGGGCGAGGGCGAGGGCCGCCCCTACGAGGGCACCCAGACCGCCAA
GCTGAAGGTGACCAAGGGTGGCCCCCTGCCCTTCGCCTGGGACATCCTGTCCCCTCAGTTCATGTACGGC
TCCAAGGCCTACGTGAAGCACCCCGCCGACATCCCCGACTACTTGAAGCTGTCCTTCCCCGAGGGCTTCA
AGTGGGAGCGCGTGATGAACTTCGAGGACGGCGGCGTGGTGACCGTGACCCAGGACTCCTCCCTGCAGGA
CGGCGAGTTCATCTACAAGGTGAAGCTGCGCGGCACCAACTTCCCCTCCGACGGCCCCGTAATGCAGAAG
AAAACCATGGGCTGGGAGGCCTCCTCCGAGCGGATGTACCCCGAGGACGGCGCCCTGAAGGGCGAGATCA
AGCAGAGGCTGAAGCTGAAGGACGGCGGCCACTACGACGCTGAGGTCAAGACCACCTACAAGGCCAAGAA
GCCCGTGCAGCTGCCCGGCGCCTACAACGTCAACATCAAGTTGGACATCACCTCCCACAACGAGGACTAC
ACCATCGTGGAACAGTACGAACGCGCCGAGGGCCGCCACTCCACCGGCGGCATGGACGAGCTGTACAAGT
GACTCGAGCCTTAATTAAGGGCTAGCAAATGCATGCGGCCGCCAATTCCAGCTGAGCGCCGGTCGCTACC
ATTACCAGTTGGTCTGGTGTCAAAAATAATAATAACCGGGCAGGCCATGTCTGCCCGTATTTCGCGTAAG
GAAATCCATTATGTACTATTTAAAAAACACAAACTTTTGGATGTTCGGTTTATTCTTTTTCTTTTACTTT
TTTATCATGGGAGCCTACTTCCCGTTTTTCCCGATTTGGCTACATGACATCAACCATATCAGCAAAAGTG
ATACGGGTATTATTTTTGCCGCTATTTCTCTGTTCTCGCTATTATTCCAACCGCTGTTTGGTCTGCTTTC
TGACAAACTCGGAACTTGTTTATTGCAGCTTATAATGGTTACAAATAAAGCAATAGCATCACAAATTTCA
CAAATAAAGCATTTTTTTCACTGCATTCTAGTTGTGGTTTGTCCAAACTCATCAATGTATCTTATCATGT
CTGGATCTACCGGGTAGGGGAGGCGCTTTTCCCAAGGCAGTCTGGAGCATGCGCTTTAGCAGCCCCGCTG
GGCACTTGGCGCTACACAAGTGGCCTCTGGCCTCGCACACATTCCACATCCACCGGTAGGCGCCAACCGG
CTCCGTTCTTTGGTGGCCCCTTCGCGCCACCTTCTACTCCTCCCCTAGTCAGGAAGTTCCCCCCCGCCCC
GCAGCTCGCGTCGTGCAGGACGTGACAAATGGAAGTAGCACGTCTCACTAGTCTCGTGCAGATGGACAGC
ACCGCTGAGCAATGGAAGCGGGTAGGCCTTTGGGGCAGCGGCCAATAGCAGCTTTGCTCCTTCGCTTTCT
GGGCTCAGAGGCTGGGAAGGGGTGGGTCCGGGGGCGGGCTCAGGGGCGGGCTCAGGGGCGGGGCGGGCGC
CCGAAGGTCCTCCGGAGGCCCGGCATTCTGCACGCTTCAAAAGCGCACGTCTGCCGCGCTGTTCTCCTCT
TCCTCATCTCCGGGCCTTTCGACAAGCTAGCTTACCATGACCGAGTACAAGCCCACGGTGCGCCTCGCCA
CCCGCGACGACGTCCCCAGGGCCGTACGCACCCTCGCCGCCGCGTTCGCCGACTACCCCGCCACGCGCCA
CACCGTCGATCCGGACCGCCACATCGAGCGGGTCACCGAGCTGCAAGAACTCTTCCTCACGCGCGTCGGG
CTCGACATCGGCAAGGTGTGGGTCGCGGACGACGGCGCCGCGGTGGCGGTCTGGACCACGCCGGAGAGCG
TCGAAGCGGGGGCGGTGTTCGCCGAGATCGGCCCGCGCATGGCCGAGTTGAGCGGTTCCCGGCTGGCCGC
GCAGCAACAGATGGAAGGCCTCCTGGCGCCGCACCGGCCCAAGGAGCCCGCGTGGTTCCTGGCCACCGTC
GGCGTCTCGCCCGACCACCAGGGCAAGGGTCTGGGCAGCGCCGTCGTGCTCCCCGGAGTGGAGGCGGCCG
AGCGCGCCGGGGTGCCCGCCTTCCTGGAGACCTCCGCGCCCCGCAACCTCCCCTTCTACGAGCGGCTCGG
CTTCACCGTCACCGCCGACGTCGAGGTGCCCGAAGGACCGCGCACCTGGTGCATGACCCGCAAGCCCGGT
GCCTGACGCCCGCCCCACGACCCGCAGCGCCCGACCGAAAGGAGCGCACGACCCCATGCATCGATTTGCC
AGCCATCTGTTGTTTGCCCCTCCCCCGTGCCTTCCTTGACCCTGGAAGGTGCCACTCCCACTGTCCTTTC
CTAATAAAATGAGGAAATTGCATCGCATTGTCTGAGTAGGTGTCATTCTATTCTGGGGGGTGGGGTGGGG
CAGGACAGCAAGGGGGAGGATTGGGAAGACAATAGCAGGCATGCTGGGGATGCGGTGGGCTCTATGGCTT
CTGAGGCGGAAAGAACCAGCTGGGGCTCGACGCGGCCGGCCGCTGACCAAGTCAGCTTGGCACTGGCCGT
CGTTTTACAACGTCGTGACTGGGAAAACCCTGGCGTTACCCAACTTAATCGCCTTGCAGCACATCCCCCT
TTCGCCAGCTGGCGTAATAGCGAAGAGGCCCGCACCGATCGCCCTTCCCAACAGTTGCGCAGCCTGAATG
GCGAATGGAAATTGTAAGCGTTAATATTTTGTTAAAATTCGCGTTAAATTTTTGTTAAATCAGCTCATTT
TTTAACCAATAGGCCGAAATCGGCAAAATCCCTTATAAATCAAAAGAATAGACCGAGATAGGGT
[37 nt withheld, positions 8885-8921]
AAAGAACGTGGACTCCAACGTCAAAGG
[49 nt withheld, positions 8949-8997]
T
[91 nt withheld, positions 8999-9089]
G
[124 nt withheld, positions 9091-9214]
CAGGTGGCACTTTTCGGGGAAATGTGCGCGGAACCCCTATTTGTTTATTTTTCTAAATACATTCAAATAT
GTATCCGCTCATGAGACAATAACCCTGATAAATGCTTCAATAATATTGAAAAAGGAAGAGTATGAGTATT
CAACATTTCCGTGTCGCCCTTATTCCCTTTTTTGCGGCATTTTGCCTTCCTGTTTTTGCTCACCCAGAAA
CGCTGGTGAAAGTAAAAGATGCTGAAGATCAGTTGGGTGCACGAGTGGGTTACATCGAACTGGATCTCAA
CAGCGGTAAGATCCTTGAGAGTTTTCGCCCCGAAGAACGTTTTCCAATGATGAGCACTTTTAAAGTTCTG
CTATGTGGCGCGGTATTATCCCGTATTGACGCCGGGCAAGAGCAACTCGGTCGCCGCATACACTATTCTC
AGAATGACTTGGTTGAGTACTCACCAGTCACAGAAAAGCATCTTACGGATGGCATGACAGTAAGAGAATT
ATGCAGTGCTGCCATAACCATGAGTGATAACACTGCGGCCAACTTACTTCTGACAACGATCGGAGGACCG
AAGGAGCTAACCGCTTTTTTGCACAACATGGGGGATCATGTAACTCGCCTTGATCGTTGGGAACCGGAGC
TGAATGAAGCCATACCAAACGACGAGCGTGACACCACGATGCCTGTAGCAATGGCAACAACGTTGCGCAA
ACTATTAACTGGCGAACTACTTACTCTAGCTTCCCGGCAACAATTAATAGACTGGATGGAGGCGGATAAA
GTTGCAGGACCACTTCTGCGCTCGGCCCTTCCGGCTGGCTGGTTTATTGCTGATAAATCTGGAGCCGGTG
AGCGTGGGTCTCGCGGTATCATTGCAGCACTGGGGCCAGATGGTAAGCCCTCCCGTATCGTAGTTATCTA
CACGACGGGGAGTCAGGCAACTATGGATGAACGAAATAGACAGATCGCTGAGATAGGTGCCTCACTGATT
AAGCATTGGTAACTGTCAGACCAAGTTTACTCATATATACTTTAGATTGATTTAAAACTTCATTTTTAAT
TTAAAAGGATCTAGGTGAAGATCCTTTTTGATAATCTCATGACCAAAATCCCTTAACGTGAGTTTTCGTT
CCACTGAGCGTCAGACCCCGTAGAAAAGATCAAAGGATCTTCTTGAGATCCTTTTTTTCTGCGCGTAATC
TGCTGCTTGCAAAC
Features (pLannotate 1.2.2; 23 found; start..end, strand, type, name):
    730..822     +  CDS            lacI (fragment): lac repressor; lacI; The lac repressor binds to the lac operator to inhibit transcription in E. coli. This inhibition can be relieved by adding lactose or isopropyl-β-D-thiogalactopyranoside (IPTG).
    835..856     +  protein_bind   CAP binding site: CAP binding activates transcription in the presence of cAMP. E. coli catabolite activator protein
    871..901     +  promoter       lac promoter: promoter for the E. coli lac operon
    909..925     +  protein_bind   lac operator: The lac repressor binds to the lac operator to inhibit transcription in E. coli. This inhibition can be relieved by adding lactose or isopropyl-β-D-thiogalactopyranoside (IPTG). lac repressor encoded by lacI
    979..997     +  promoter       T7 promoter: promoter for bacteriophage T7 RNA polymerase
   1007..1386    +  enhancer       CMV enhancer: human cytomegalovirus immediate early enhancer
   1388..1662    +  promoter       chicken β-actin promoter: No description available
   1663..2679    +  intron         chimeric intron: chimera between introns from chicken β-actin and rabbit β-globin
   2742..3458    +  CDS            AcGFP1: AcGFP1 is a basic (constitutively fluorescent) green fluorescent protein, derived from Aequorea coerulescens.
   3477..5348    +  CDS            RLIM: RNF12_HUMAN - Also known as RNF12. Experimental evidence at protein level: Swiss-Prot protein existence level 1. E3 ubiquitin-protein ligase. Acts as a negative coregulator for LIM homeodomain transcription factors by mediating the ubiquitination and subsequent degradation of LIM cofactors LDB1 and LDB2 and by mediating the recruitment the SIN3a/histone deacetylase corepressor complex. Ubiquitination and degradation of LIM cofactors LDB1 and LDB2 allows DNA-bound LIM homeodomain transcription factors to interact with other protein partners such as RLIM. Plays a role in telomere length-mediated
   5361..5933    +  misc_feature   IRES: internal ribosome entry site (IRES) of the encephalomyocarditis virus (EMCV)
   5942..6649    +  CDS            mCherry: mCherry is a basic (constitutively fluorescent) red fluorescent protein published in 2004, derived from Discosoma sp.. It is reported to be a very rapidly-maturing monomer with low acid sensitivity.
   6801..7013    +  CDS            lacY (fragment): LACY_ECOLI - Experimental evidence at protein level: Swiss-Prot protein existence level 1. Responsible for transport of beta-galactosides into the cell, with the concomitant import of a proton (symport system). Can transport lactose, melibiose, lactulose or the analog methyl-1-thio-beta,D- galactopyranoside (TMG), but not sucrose or fructose (PubMed:1848449, PubMed:18177889, PubMed:22106930). The substrate specificity is directed toward the galactopyranosyl moiety of the substrate (PubMed:22106930). From Escherichia coli (strain K12).
   7013..7147    +  polyA_signal   SV40 poly(A) signal: SV40 polyadenylation signal
   7152..7651    +  promoter       PGK promoter: mouse phosphoglycerate kinase 1 promoter
   7667..8266    +  CDS            PuroR: puromycin N-acetyltransferase; pac from Streptomyces alboniger; confers resistance to puromycin
   8326..8537    +  polyA_signal   bGH poly(A) signal (fragment): bovine growth hormone polyadenylation signal
   8541..8562    +  promoter       SV40 promoter (fragment): SV40 enhancer and early promoter
   8601..8755    +  CDS            lacZα (fragment): LacZα fragment of β-galactosidase; lacZ fragment
   8786..9214    -  rep_origin     f1 ori (sequence partly withheld): f1 bacteriophage origin of replication; arrow indicates direction of (+) strand synthesis
   9241..9345    +  promoter       AmpR promoter: bla
   9346..10206   +  CDS            AmpR: β-lactamase; bla; confers resistance to ampicillin, carbenicillin, and related antibiotics
  10377..547     +  rep_origin     ori (across the origin): high-copy-number ColE1/pMB1/pBR322/pUC origin of replication
