[The description below was written by a language model from this plasmid's Addgene catalogue record and pLannotate feature annotations shown in this document.]
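Description:
pCAGGS puro human-GFP-N581K RLIM-IRES-mCherry is a mammalian expression plasmid of about 10.4 kb built on the pCAGGS puro backbone. It is maintained in E. coli as a high-copy plasmid through a ColE1/pUC-type origin and selected with ampicillin via the β-lactamase gene. An f1 phage origin is also present, along with leftover lac operon fragments (lacI, lacZα, lacY, lac promoter/operator) and a T7 promoter that appear to be cloning-vector remnants rather than functional parts of the design.

The main expression unit is driven by the CAG arrangement: the CMV immediate-early enhancer, the chicken β-actin promoter and a chimeric β-actin/β-globin intron, which together give strong constitutive transcription in many mammalian cell types. Downstream lies AcGFP1 fused to the N-terminus of human RLIM (RNF12), an E3 ubiquitin ligase, carrying the N581K substitution; the 1,872 bp insert size in the record corresponds to the RLIM coding region alone. An EMCV IRES follows, allowing cap-independent translation of mCherry from the same transcript, which ends at an SV40 polyadenylation signal. Because both fluorescent proteins come from one mRNA, mCherry can serve as an internal reference for transfection and transcript level against which the green signal of the RLIM fusion can be compared. A separate mouse PGK promoter–puromycin N-acetyltransferase–bGH poly(A) cassette permits puromycin selection of transfected cells.

The associated publication concerns RLIM activity reporters used to assess variant pathogenicity in Tonne-Kalscheuer syndrome, so this plasmid presumably serves to express and study the N581K variant in that context. The record does not state whether the variant is considered pathogenic.
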