Addgene plasmid #232244: pCAGGS puro human-GFP-N581K RLIM-IRES-mCherry
Purpose: Mammalian expression of N581K RLIM-GFP-IRES-mCherry
Depositing lab: Francisco Bustos. Depositing organization: Sanford Research. Publication: RLIM-specific activity reporters define variant pathogenicity in Tonne-Kalscheuer syndrome. Bandi V, Rennie M, Koch I, Gill P, Pacheco OD, Berg AD, Cui H, Ward DI, Bustos F. HGG Adv. 2024 Oct 31;6(1):100378. doi: 10.1016/j.xhgg.2024.100378. PubMed 39482882.
Backbone
  Vector backbone: pCAGGS puro
  Vector type: Mammalian Expression
Growth in bacteria
  Bacterial resistance: Ampicillin, 100 μg/mL
  Growth temperature: 37°C
  Growth strain: DH5alpha
  Growth instructions: The depositing lab recommends Stellar competent cells for propagation.
  Copy number: High Copy
Gene/Insert
  Gene/Insert name: N581K RLIM-GFP-IRES-mCherry (alt name: RNF12)
  Species: H. sapiens (human)
  Insert size (bp): 1872
  Mutation: N581K
  Entrez Gene: RLIM (a.k.a. MRX61, NY-REN-43, RNF12, TOKAS)
  Tag / fusion protein: AcGFP1 (N terminal on insert)
  Cloning method: Restriction Enzyme; 5′ cloning site Unknown (unknown if destroyed)
Terms and licenses: Academic/Nonprofit Terms; Industry Terms: Not Available to Industry
How to cite: pCAGGS puro human-GFP-N581K RLIM-IRES-mCherry was a gift from Francisco Bustos (Addgene plasmid # 232244 ; http://n2t.net/addgene:232244 ; RRID:Addgene_232244)
